>Addgene plasmid #74387 | pQCXIB Flag MFF S155,172A | addgene partial sequence | sequence record 142191 | Harper-mscv 5'-CAGCCCTCACTCCTTCTCTAGG-3'
AGCTTGGGAGTTCCGCTTACATAACTTACGGTAAATGGCCCGCCTGGCTGACCGCCCAACGACCCCCGCC
CATTGACGTCAATAATGACGTATGTTCCCATAGTAACGCCAATAGGGACTTTCCATTGACGTCAATGGGT
GGAGTATTTACGGTAAACTGCCCACTTGGCAGTACATCAAGTGTATCATATGCCAAGTACGCCCCCTATT
GACGTCAATGACGGTAAATGGCCCGCCTGGCATTATGCCCAGTACATGACCTTATGGGACTTTCCTACTT
GGCAGTACATCTACGTATTAGTCATCGCTATTACCATGGTGATGCGGTTTTGGCAGTACATCAATGGGCG
TGGATAGCGGTTTGACTCACGGGGATTTCCAAGTCTCCACCCCATTGACGTCAATGGGAGTTTGTTTTGG
CACCAAAATCAACGGGACTTTCCAAAATGTCGTAACAACTCCGCCCCATTGACGCAAATGGGCGGTAGGC
GTGTACGGTGGGAGGTCTATATAAGCAGAGCTCTCCCTATCAGTGATAGAGATCTCCCTATCAGTGATAG
AGATCGTCGACTAGTCCAGTGTGGTGGAATTCTGCAGATATCAACAAGTTTGTACAAAAAAGCAGGCTTC
ACCATGGATTACAAGGACGACGATGACAAGGGCGGATCTATGGCAGAAATTAGTCGAATTCAGTACGAAA
TGGAATATACTGAAGGCATTAGTCAGCGAATGAGGGTCCCAGAAAAGTTAAAAGTAGCACCGCCAAACGC
TGACCTGGAACAAGGATTCCAAGAAGGAGTTCCAAATGCTAGTGTGATAATGCAAGTTCCGGAGAGGATT
GTTGTA
