>Addgene plasmid #74387 | pQCXIB Flag MFF S155,172A | addgene partial sequence | sequence record 145675 | pCDH-rev 5'-GCATTCCTTTGGCGAGAG-3'
GGGCCAGGTTTCCGGGCCCTCACATTGCCAAAAGACGGCAATATGGTGGAAAATAACATATAGACAAACG
CACACCGGCCTTATTCCAAGCGGCTTCGGCCAGTAACGTTAGGGGGGGGGGAGGGAGAGGGGGGGGGGGG
GGGGGGG
