>Addgene plasmid #74387 | pQCXIB Flag MFF S155,172A | addgene partial sequence | sequence record 146536 | hMFF-F 5'-taatgcaagttccggagagg-3'
TGAAAGACCACTAGATTTTCTGGATTTAGAAAGACCTCCTACAACCCCTCAAAATGAAGAAATCCGAGCA
GTTGGCAGACTAAAAAGAGAGCGGGCTATGAGTGAAAATGCTGTTCGCCAAAATGGACAGCTGGTCAGAA
ATGATGCTCTACCTGTGTTGCGTGGTGGGTCTGCTGCCGCCACTTCTAATCCTCATCATGACAACGTCAG
GTATGGCATTTCAAATATAGATACAACCATTGAAGGAACGTCAGATGACCTGACTGTTGTAGATGCAGCT
TCACTAAGACGACAGATAATCAAACTAAATAGACGTCTACAACTTCTGGAAGAGGAGAACAAAGAACGTG
CTAAAAGAGAAATGGTCATGTATTCAATTACTGTAGCTTTCTGGCTGCTTAATAGCTGGCTCTGGTTTCG
CCGCTAGGACCCAGCTTTCTTGTACAAAGTGGTTGATATCCAGCACAGTGGCGACCGGTAGGCCTCGTAC
GCTTAATTAACGGATCGGGAATTCCGCCCCCCC
