[The description below was written by a language model from this plasmid's Addgene catalogue record.]
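Description:
pQCXIB Flag MFF S155,172A is a retroviral mammalian expression plasmid built on the pQCXIB CMV/TO DEST backbone, a Gateway destination vector into which the insert was transferred by Gateway recombination. It is maintained in bacteria under ampicillin selection, and the record specifies a recombination-deficient strain, consistent with the repeat-containing nature of retroviral vectors. Copy number is not recorded. In mammalian cells, transduced or transfected populations are selected with blasticidin. No feature table accompanies the record, so details such as the LTRs, the packaging signal and how the blasticidin marker is linked to the insert cannot be confirmed from the information given. The backbone name suggests a CMV promoter with tetracycline operator elements, but the record lists the promoter simply as CMV.

The payload is human MFF (mitochondrial fission factor), isoform 5, carrying an N-terminal Flag epitope tag for detection or immunoprecipitation. Two serines are replaced with alanine, Ser155Ala and Ser172Ala, with residue numbering following MFF isoform 1 rather than isoform 5. Alanine substitution removes the hydroxyl group needed for phosphorylation, so this construct serves as a non-phosphorylatable mutant at those two positions. The associated study concerns AMP-activated protein kinase driving mitochondrial fission in response to energy stress, which indicates that the plasmid is used to generate stably expressing cell lines by retroviral delivery and to compare the phospho-deficient MFF with wild-type protein when testing whether phosphorylation at these sites is needed for fission under energy stress.
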