Addgene plasmid #74387: pQCXIB Flag MFF S155,172A
Purpose: Retroviral expression vector containing Flag tagged S155,172A MFF isoform 5 mutant
Depositing lab: Reuben Shaw. Depositing organization: Salk Institute for Biological Studies. Publication: Metabolism. AMP-activated protein kinase mediates mitochondrial fission in response to energy stress. Toyama EQ, Herzig S, Courchet J, Lewis TL Jr, Loson OC, Hellberg K, Young NP, Chen H, Polleux F, Chan DC, Shaw RJ. Science. 2016 Jan 15;351(6270):275-81. doi: 10.1126/science.aab4138. PubMed 26816379.
Backbone
  Vector backbone: pQCXIB CMV/TO DEST (w320-1)
  Backbone manufacturer: Addgene plasmid 17400
  Vector type: Mammalian Expression, Retroviral
  Selectable markers: Blasticidin
Growth in bacteria
  Bacterial resistance: Ampicillin, 100 μg/mL
  Growth temperature: 30°C
  Growth strain: NEB Stable
  Copy number: Unknown
Gene/Insert
  Gene/Insert name: Flag-MFF (alt name: Q9GZY8-5)
  Species: H. sapiens (human)
  Mutation: Ser 155 Ala, Ser 172 Ala (Numbering based on MFF isoform 1)
  Entrez Gene: MFF (a.k.a. C2orf33, EMPF2, GL004)
  Promoter: CMV
  Tag / fusion protein: Flag (N terminal on insert)
  Cloning method: Gateway Cloning
  Sequencing primers: 5′ Harper-mscv; 3′ pCDH-rev
Terms and licenses: Academic/Nonprofit Terms; Industry Terms: Not Available to Industry
How to cite: pQCXIB Flag MFF S155,172A was a gift from Reuben Shaw (Addgene plasmid # 74387 ; http://n2t.net/addgene:74387 ; RRID:Addgene_74387)
